Addgene plasmid #41260: TAL3086
Depositing lab: Keith Joung. Depositing organization: Massachusetts General Hospital. Publication: Targeted gene disruption in somatic zebrafish cells using engineered TALENs. Sander JD, Cade L, Khayter C, Reyon D, Peterson RT, Joung JK, Yeh JR. Nat Biotechnol. 2011 Aug 5;29(8):697-8. doi: 10.1038/nbt.1934. PubMed 21822241.
Backbone
  Vector backbone: JDS71
  Backbone manufacturer: Addgene plasmid #32287
  Backbone size w/o insert (bp): 6447
  Vector type: Mammalian Expression ; T7
Growth in bacteria
  Bacterial resistance: Ampicillin, 100 μg/mL
  Growth temperature: 37°C
  Growth strain: XL1 Blue
  Copy number: High Copy
Gene/Insert
  Gene/Insert name: ZebrafishCommunity-ghsrb-Left (alt name: ghsrb)
  Species: D. rerio (zebrafish)
  Insert size (bp): 1640
  Entrez Gene: ghsrb (a.k.a. si:dkey-83f6.2)
  Promoter: CMV
  Tag / fusion protein: 3X Flag (N terminal on backbone); WT FOKI (C terminal on backbone)
  Cloning method: Restriction Enzyme; 5′ cloning site N/A (destroyed during cloning); 3′ cloning site N/A (destroyed during cloning)
  Sequencing primers: 5′ CMV-F; 3′ BGH-rev
Terms and licenses: Academic/Nonprofit Terms; Industry Terms: Not Available to Industry
Depositor comments: Target binding site: TGGACAAACGTGTCCATC It is strongly recommended that users perform a diagnostic digest to verify this plasmid prior to use. For example, a double digest of the plasmid with BamHI and KpnI should result in two bands at 2.3kb and 5.8kb.
How to cite: TAL3086 was a gift from Keith Joung (Addgene plasmid # 41260 ; http://n2t.net/addgene:41260 ; RRID:Addgene_41260)
