[The description below was written by a language model from this plasmid's Addgene catalogue record.]
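Description:
TAL3086 is a TALEN expression plasmid built on the JDS71 backbone, a mammalian expression vector that also carries a T7 promoter. It is maintained in E. coli as a high-copy plasmid under ampicillin selection. The roughly 1.6 kb insert, named ZebrafishCommunity-ghsrb-Left, is an engineered TAL effector repeat array designed to recognise a specific DNA site in the zebrafish ghsrb gene. The restriction sites used to clone it into the approximately 6.4 kb backbone were destroyed in the process.

The backbone supplies the flanking parts of the open reading frame, so the repeat array is expressed as a fusion with a 3X FLAG tag at the N terminus and a wild-type FokI nuclease domain at the C terminus. The FLAG tag allows detection of the protein. Because FokI cleaves DNA only as a dimer, this "Left" monomer is meant to be used with a matching right-hand TALEN that binds the opposite half-site, so that the two nuclease domains meet over the intervening spacer and introduce a double-strand break. The partner construct is not part of this record.

Transcription in cells is driven by the CMV promoter. The use of a BGH reverse sequencing primer suggests a BGH polyadenylation region downstream, although no feature table is provided to confirm this. The T7 designation indicates that the same cassette can serve as a template for in vitro transcription, which produces mRNA suitable for delivery into zebrafish embryos. The associated work concerns targeted gene disruption in somatic zebrafish cells, which fits the use of this plasmid to generate mutations at the ghsrb locus through error-prone repair of the induced break.
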