>Addgene plasmid #41260 | TAL3086 | depositor partial sequence | sequence record 54899 | TAL3086 sequence 2430 bps
TCTAGAGCTAGCACCATGGACTACAAAGACCATGACGGTGATTATAAAGATCATGACATCGATTACAAGG
ATGACGATGACAAGATGGCCCCCAAGAAGAAGAGGAAGGTGGGCATTCACCGCGGGGTACCTATGGTGGA
CTTGAGGACACTCGGTTATTCGCAACAGCAACAGGAGAAAATCAAGCCTAAGGTCAGGAGCACCGTCGCG
CAACACCACGAGGCGCTTGTGGGGCATGGCTTCACTCATGCGCATATTGTCGCGCTTTCACAGCACCCTG
CGGCGCTTGGGACGGTGGCTGTCAAATACCAAGATATGATTGCGGCCCTGCCCGAAGCCACGCACGAGGC
AATTGTAGGGGTCGGTAAACAGTGGTCGGGAGCGCGAGCACTTGAGGCGCTGCTGACTGTGGCGGGTGAG
CTTAGGGGGCCTCCGCTCCAGCTCGACACCGGGCAGCTGCTGAAGATCGCGAAGAGAGGGGGAGTAACAG
CGGTAGAGGCAGTGCACGCCTGGCGCAATGCGCTCACCGGGGCCCCCTTGAACCTGACCCCAGACCAGGT
AGTCGCAATCGCGAACAATAATGGGGGAAAGCAAGCCCTGGAAACCGTGCAAAGGTTGTTGCCGGTCCTT
TGTCAAGACCACGGCCTTACACCGGAGCAAGTCGTGGCCATTGCAAATAATAACGGTGGCAAACAGGCTC
TTGAGACGGTTCAGAGACTTCTCCCAGTTCTCTGTCAAGCCCACGGGCTGACTCCCGATCAAGTTGTAGC
GATTGCGTCGAACATTGGAGGGAAACAAGCATTGGAGACTGTCCAACGGCTCCTTCCCGTGTTGTGTCAA
GCCCACGGTTTGACGCCTGCACAAGTGGTCGCCATCGCCAGCCATGATGGCGGTAAGCAGGCGCTGGAAA
CAGTACAGCGCCTGCTGCCTGTACTGTGCCAGGATCATGGACTGACCCCAGACCAGGTAGTCGCAATCGC
GTCGAACATTGGGGGAAAGCAAGCCCTGGAAACCGTGCAAAGGTTGTTGCCGGTCCTTTGTCAAGACCAC
GGCCTTACACCGGAGCAAGTCGTGGCCATTGCAAGCAACATCGGTGGCAAACAGGCTCTTGAGACGGTTC
AGAGACTTCTCCCAGTTCTCTGTCAAGCCCACGGGCTGACTCCCGATCAAGTTGTAGCGATTGCGTCGAA
CATTGGAGGGAAACAAGCATTGGAGACTGTCCAACGGCTCCTTCCCGTGTTGTGTCAAGCCCACGGTTTG
ACGCCTGCACAAGTGGTCGCCATCGCCAGCCATGATGGCGGTAAGCAGGCGCTGGAAACAGTACAGCGCC
TGCTGCCTGTACTGTGCCAGGATCATGGACTGACCCCAGACCAGGTAGTCGCAATCGCGAACAATAATGG
GGGAAAGCAAGCCCTGGAAACCGTGCAAAGGTTGTTGCCGGTCCTTTGTCAAGACCACGGCCTTACACCG
GAGCAAGTCGTGGCCATTGCAAGCAATGGGGGTGGCAAACAGGCTCTTGAGACGGTTCAGAGACTTCTCC
CAGTTCTCTGTCAAGCCCACGGGCTGACTCCCGATCAAGTTGTAGCGATTGCGAATAACAATGGAGGGAA
ACAAGCATTGGAGACTGTCCAACGGCTCCTTCCCGTGTTGTGTCAAGCCCACGGTTTGACGCCTGCACAA
GTGGTCGCCATCGCCTCGAATGGCGGCGGTAAGCAGGCGCTGGAAACAGTACAGCGCCTGCTGCCTGTAC
TGTGCCAGGATCATGGACTGACCCCAGACCAGGTAGTCGCAATCGCGTCACATGACGGGGGAAAGCAAGC
CCTGGAAACCGTGCAAAGGTTGTTGCCGGTCCTTTGTCAAGACCACGGCCTTACACCGGAGCAAGTCGTG
GCCATTGCATCCCACGACGGTGGCAAACAGGCTCTTGAGACGGTTCAGAGACTTCTCCCAGTTCTCTGTC
AAGCCCACGGGCTGACTCCCGATCAAGTTGTAGCGATTGCGTCGAACATTGGAGGGAAACAAGCATTGGA
GACTGTCCAACGGCTCCTTCCCGTGTTGTGTCAAGCCCACGGTTTGACGCCTGCACAAGTGGTCGCCATC
GCCTCGAATGGCGGCGGTAAGCAGGCGCTGGAAACAGTACAGCGCCTGCTGCCTGTACTGTGCCAGGATC
ATGGACTGACACCCGAACAGGTGGTCGCCATTGCTTCCCACGACGGAGGACGGCCAGCCTTGGAGTCCAT
CGTAGCCCAATTGTCCAGGCCCGATCCCGCGTTGGCTGCGTTAACGAATGACCATCTGGTGGCGTTGGCA
TGTCTTGGTGGACGACCCGCGCTCGATGCAGTCAAAAAGGGTCTGCCTCATGCTCCCGCATTGATCAAAA
GAACCAACCGGCGGATTCCCGAGAGAACTTCCCATCGAGTCGCGGGATCC
