>Addgene plasmid #41260 | TAL3086 | addgene partial sequence | sequence record 56014 | JDS-TALEN-F 5'-TAGGGGTCGGTAAACAGTGG-3'
TTAGGGGGCCTCCGCTCCAGCTCGACACCGGGCAGCTGCTGAAGATCGCGAAGAGAGGGGGAGTAACAGC
GGTAGAGGCAGTGCACGCCTGGCGCAATGCGCTCACCGGGGCCCCCTTGAACCTGACCCCAGACCAGGTA
GTCGCAATCGCGAACAATAATGGGGGAAAGCAAGCCCTGGAAACCGTGCAAAGGTTGTTGCCGGTCCTTT
GTCAAGACCACGGCCTTACACCGGAGCAAGTCGTGGCCATTGCAAATAATAACGGTGGCAAACAGGCTCT
TGAGACGGTTCAGAGACTTCTCCCAGTTCTCTGTCAAGCCCACGGGCTGACTCCCGATCAAGTTGTAGCG
ATTGCGTCGAACATTGGAGGGAAACAAGCATTGGAGACTGTCCAACGGCTCCTTCCCGTGTTGTGTCAAG
CCCACGGTTTGACGCCTGCACAAGTGGTCGCCATCGCCAGCCATGATGGCGGTAAGCAGGCGCTGGAAAC
AGTACAGCGCCTGCTGCCTGTACTGTGCCAGGATCATGGACTGACCCCAGACCAGGTAGTCGCAATCGCG
TCGAACATTGGGGGAAAGCAAGCCCTGGAAACCGTGCAAAGGTTGTTGCCGGTCCTTTGTCAAGACCACG
GCCTTACACCGGAGCAAGTCGTGGCCATTGCAAGCAACATCGGTGGCAAACAGGCTCTTGAGACGGTTCA
GAGACTTCTCCCAGTTCTCTGTCAAGCCCACGGGCTGACTCCCGATCAAGTTGTAGCGATTGCGTCGAAC
ATTGGAGGGAAACAAGCATTGGAGACTGTCCAACGGCTCCTTCCCGTGTTGTGTCAAGCCCACGGTTTGA
CGCCTGCACAAGTGGTCGCCATCGCCAGCCATGA
